Addgene plasmid #184166: pMC_mClover3_BSDminus_F1
Purpose: Donor cassette plasmid for high-throughput tagging, encoding an mClover3 synthetic exon in frame 1, as well as a blasticidin resistance gene for selection of genomic integrants.
Depositing lab: Ophir Shalem. Depositing organization: Children's Hospital of Philadelphia. Publication: Efficient and flexible tagging of endogenous genes by homology-independent intron targeting. Serebrenik YV, Sansbury SE, Kumar SS, Henao-Mejia J, Shalem O. Genome Res. 2019 Aug;29(8):1322-1328. doi: 10.1101/gr.246413.118. Epub 2019 Jun 25. PubMed 31239279.
Backbone
  Vector backbone: pMC.BESPX
  Vector type: CRISPR
  Selectable markers: Blasticidin
Growth in bacteria
  Bacterial resistance: Kanamycin, 50 μg/mL
  Growth temperature: 37°C
  Growth strain: NEB Stable
  Copy number: Unknown
Gene/Insert 1
  Gene/Insert name: mClover3
  Species: Aequorea victoria
Gene/Insert 2
  Gene/Insert name: bsd (alt name: Blasticidin-S deaminase)
  Species: Aspergillus terreus
Terms and licenses: Academic/Nonprofit Terms; Industry Terms: Not Available to Industry
How to cite: pMC_mClover3_BSDminus_F1 was a gift from Ophir Shalem (Addgene plasmid # 184166 ; http://n2t.net/addgene:184166 ; RRID:Addgene_184166)
