[The description below was written by a language model from this plasmid's Addgene catalogue record and pLannotate feature annotations shown in this document.]
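Description:
pMC_mClover3_BSDminus_F1 is a 5.4 kb CRISPR donor plasmid built on the pMC.BESPX minicircle parental backbone. It is intended for high-throughput tagging of endogenous genes in mammalian cells by homology-independent integration into introns. In bacteria it replicates from a high-copy ColE1/pUC-type origin and is selected with kanamycin through the Tn5-derived NeoR/KanR gene. The annotation also picks up backbone remnants, including a bom site, rrnB T1/T2 terminators and fragments of rop, araC and tnpA. A φC31 attB site and a partial attP site bracket the payload on one side and the bacterial backbone on the other. In this vector family these sites allow integrase-mediated recombination that excises the cargo as a minicircle free of bacterial sequence.

The payload has two parts. The first is an mClover3 coding sequence, a bright monomeric green/yellow fluorescent protein derived from Aequorea victoria GFP. The catalogue describes it as a synthetic exon in reading frame 1, meaning that after insertion into a target intron it is meant to be spliced into the host transcript to give an internally tagged protein. The flanking splice acceptor and donor sequences that such an exon requires are not annotated in the feature table. The "F1" designation suggests that sibling donors exist for the other frames. The second part lies downstream on the opposite strand, which is probably what "minus" in the name refers to. It is an independent cassette in which the EF-1α core promoter drives the Aspergillus terreus blasticidin S deaminase gene, terminated by an SV40 poly(A) signal, so cells carrying a genomic integration can be enriched with blasticidin regardless of target gene expression. No Cas9 or guide RNA elements are annotated, so these are presumably supplied separately.
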