Features (pLannotate 1.2.2; 18 found; start..end, strand, type, name):
    446..527     -  polyA_signal   SV40 poly(A) signal: SV40 polyadenylation signal
    550..633     -  CDS            large T antigen (fragment): large T antigen from SV40 (simian virus 40)
    644..1042    -  CDS            BSD: blasticidin S deaminase; Aspergillus terreus BSD; confers resistance to blasticidin
   1068..1279    -  promoter       EF-1α core promoter: core promoter for human elongation factor EF-1α
   1324..1363    +  protein_bind   phage φC31 attP (fragment): attachment site of phage φC31 phage φC31 integrase
   1450..2244    -  CDS            NeoR/KanR: aminoglycoside phosphotransferase from Tn5; aph(3')-II (or nptII); confers resistance to neomycin, kanamycin, and G418 (Geneticin®)
   2276..2548    -  CDS            tnpA (fragment): TN5P_ECOLX - Also known as tnp. Experimental evidence at protein level: Swiss-Prot protein existence level 1. Mediates transposition of transposon Tn5 by a 'cut and paste' mechanism. First, the monomeric transposase binds the 19 bp inverted DNA repeats flanking the transposon. Then, dimerization of the DNA- bound transposase creates a synaptic DNA complex. After nicking of the first DNA strand, excision of the transposon proceeds through a series of intermediates. The transposase then mediates the insertion of the transposon at a new site by strand transfer. The activity of the wild- type tran
   2659..2774    +  ncRNA          5S rRNA: Accession: RF00001 - 5S ribosomal RNA
   2778..2864    +  terminator     rrnB T1 terminator: Escherichia coli rrnB; transcription terminator T1 from the E. coli rrnB gene
   2956..2983    +  terminator     rrnB T2 terminator: transcription terminator T2 from the E. coli rrnB gene
   3002..3046    +  promoter       AmpR promoter (fragment): bla
   3117..3705    +  rep_origin     ori: high-copy-number ColE1/pMB1/pBR322/pUC origin of replication
   3891..4031    -  misc_feature   bom: basis of mobility region from pBR322
   4133..4173    -  CDS            rop (fragment): Rop protein, which maintains plasmids at low copy number; rop
   4295..4585    -  CDS            araC (fragment): L-arabinose regulatory protein; araC
   4910..4927    -  CDS            capTEV™ (fragment): composite tag for in vivo biotinylation, TEV protease cleavage, and 6xHis tagging
   4948..4981    +  protein_bind   attB: minimal attB site for the φC31 integrase (Groth et al., 2000) phage φC31 integrase
   5087..387     +  CDS            mClover3 (across the origin): mClover3 is a basic (constitutively fluorescent) green/yellow fluorescent protein published in 2016, derived from Aequorea victoria. It is reported to be a rapidly-maturing monomer with high acid sensitivity.
>Addgene plasmid #184166 | pMC_mClover3_BSDminus_F1 | addgene full sequence | sequence record 360737 | Addgene NGS Result
GCCGAGGTGAAGTTCGAGGGCGACACCCTGGTGAACCGCATCGAGCTGAAGGGCATCGACTTCAAGGAGG
ACGGCAACATCCTGGGGCACAAGCTGGAGTACAACTTCAACAGCCACTACGTCTATATCACGGCCGACAA
GCAGAAGAACTGCATCAAGGCTAACTTCAAGATCCGCCACAACGTTGAGGACGGCAGCGTGCAGCTCGCC
GACCACTACCAGCAGAACACCCCCATCGGCGACGGCCCCGTGCTGCTGCCCGACAACCACTACCTGAGCC
ATCAGTCCAAGCTGAGCAAAGACCCCAACGAGAAGCGCGATCACATGGTCCTGCTGGAGTTCGTGACCGC
CGCCGGGATTACACATGGCATGGACGAGCTGTACAAGGGATCCGGAAGTGGCTCAAGCGGAGGAGGAAGT
AGTGGAAGTTCTGGTAAGTATTGGTGCAGTGAAAAAAATGCTTTATTTGTGAAATTTGTGATGCTATTGC
TTTATTTGTAACCATTATAAGCTGCAATAAACAAGTTAACAACAACAATTGCATTCATTTTATGTTTCAG
GTTCAGGGGGAGGTGTGGGAGGTTTTTTAAAGCAAGTAAAACCTCTACAAATGTGGTATGGCTGATTATG
ATCCTCTGGAGATTTAGCCCTCCCACACATAACCAGAGGGCAGCAATTCACGAATCCCAACTGCCGTCGG
CTGTCCATCACTGTCCTTCACTATGGCTTTGATCCCAGGATGCAGATCGAGAAGCACCTGTCGGCACCGT
CCGCAGGGGCTCAAGATGCCCCTGTTCTCATTTCCGATCGCGACGATACAAGTCAGGTTGCCAGCTGCCG
CAGCAGCAGCAGTGCCCAGCACCACGAGTTCTGCACAAGGTCCCCCAGTAAAATGATATACATTGACACC
AGTGAAGATGCGGCCGTCGCTAGAGAGAGCTGCGCTGGCGACGCTGTAGTCTTCAGAGATGGGGATGCTG
TTGATTGTAGCCGTTGCTCTTTCAATGAGGGTGGATTCTTCTTGAGACAAAGGCTTGGCCATGGTGGCGG
ATCCCGCGTCACGACACCTGTGTTCTGGCGGCAAACCCGTTGCGAAAAAGAACGTTCACGGCGACTACTG
CACTTATATACGGTTCTCCCCCACCCTCGGGAAAAAGGCGGAGCCAGTACACGACATCACTTTCCCAGTT
TACCCCGCGCCACCTTCTCTAGGCACCGGTTCAATTGCCGACCCCTCCCCCCAACTTCTCGGGGACTGTG
GGCGATGTGCGCTCTGCCCACTGACGGGCACCGGAGCCTAAGAGCGAATCGATTTCGTGAGGCGCCCCAA
CTGGGGTAACCTTTGAGTTCTCTCAGTTGGGGGTAATCAGCATCATGATGTGGTACCACATCATGATGCT
GATTATAAGAATGCGGCCGCCACACTCTAGTGGATCTCGAGTTAATAATTCAGAAGAACTCGTCAAGAAG
GCGATAGAAGGCGATGCGCTGCGAATCGGGAGCGGCGATACCGTAAAGCACGAGGAAGCGGTCAGCCCAT
TCGCCGCCAAGCTCTTCAGCAATATCACGGGTAGCCAACGCTATGTCCTGATAGCGGTCCGCCACACCCA
GCCGGCCACAGTCGATGAATCCAGAAAAGCGGCCATTTTCCACCATGATATTCGGCAAGCAGGCATCGCC
ATGGGTCACGACGAGATCCTCGCCGTCGGGCATGCTCGCCTTGAGCCTGGCGAACAGTTCGGCTGGCGCG
AGCCCCTGATGCTCTTCGTCCAGATCATCCTGATCGACAAGACCGGCTTCCATCCGAGTACGTGCTCGCT
CGATGCGATGTTTCGCTTGGTGGTCGAATGGGCAGGTAGCCGGATCAAGCGTATGCAGCCGCCGCATTGC
ATCAGCCATGATGGATACTTTCTCGGCAGGAGCAAGGTGAGATGACAGGAGATCCTGCCCCGGCACTTCG
CCCAATAGCAGCCAGTCCCTTCCCGCTTCAGTGACAACGTCGAGCACAGCTGCGCAAGGAACGCCCGTCG
TGGCCAGCCACGATAGCCGCGCTGCCTCGTCTTGCAGTTCATTCAGGGCACCGGACAGGTCGGTCTTGAC
AAAAAGAACCGGGCGCCCCTGCGCTGACAGCCGGAACACGGCGGCATCAGAGCAGCCGATTGTCTGTTGT
GCCCAGTCATAGCCGAATAGCCTCTCCACCCAAGCGGCCGGAGAACCTGCGTGCAATCCATCTTGTTCAA
TCATGCGAAACGATCCTCATCCTGTCTCTTGATCAGAGCTTGATCCCCTGCGCCATCAGATCCTTGGCGG
CAAGAAAGCCATCCAGTTTACTTTGCAGGGCTTCCCAACCTTACCAGAGGGCGCCCCAGCTGGCAATTCC
GGTTCGCTTGCTGTCCATAAAACCGCCCAGTCTAGCTATCGCCATGTAAGCCCACTGCAAGCTACCTGCT
TTCTCTTTGCGCTTGCGTTTTCCCTTGTCCAGATAGCCCAGTAGCTGACATTCATCCGGGGTCAGCACCG
TTTCTGCGGACTGGCTTTCTACGCGCTCGAGGGGGGGCCAAACGGTCTCCAGCTTGGCTGTTTTGGCGGA
TGAGAGAAGATTTTCAGCCTGATACAGATTAAATCAGAACGCAGAAGCGGTCTGATAAAACAGAATTTGC
CTGGCGGCAGTAGCGCGGTGGTCCCACCTGACCCCATGCCGAACTCAGAAGTGAAACGCCGTAGCGCCGA
TGGTAGTGTGGGGTCTCCCCATGCGAGAGTAGGGAACTGCCAGGCATCAAATAAAACGAAAGGCTCAGTC
GAAAGACTGGGCCTTTCGTTTTATCTGTTGTTTGTCGGTGAACGCTCTCCTGAGTAGGACAAATCCGCCG
GGAGCGGATTTGAACGTTGCGAAGCAACGGCCCGGAGGGTGGCGGGCAGGACGCCCGCCATAAACTGCCA
GGCATCAAATTAAGCAGAAGGCCATCCTGACGGATGGCCTTTTTGCGTTTCTACAAACTCTTTTGTTTAT
TTTTCTAAATACATTCAAATATGTATCCGCTCATGACCAAAATCCCTTAACGTGAGTTTTCGTTCCACTG
AGCGTCAGACCCCGTAGAAAAGATCAAAGGATCTTCTTGAGATCCTTTTTTTCTGCGCGTAATCTGCTGC
TTGCAAACAAAAAAACCACCGCTACCAGCGGTGGTTTGTTTGCCGGATCAAGAGCTACCAACTCTTTTTC
CGAAGGTAACTGGCTTCAGCAGAGCGCAGATACCAAATACTGTCCTTCTAGTGTAGCCGTAGTTAGGCCA
CCACTTCAAGAACTCTGTAGCACCGCCTACATACCTCGCTCTGCTAATCCTGTTACCAGTGGCTGCTGCC
AGTGGCGATAAGTCGTGTCTTACCGGGTTGGACTCAAGACGATAGTTACCGGATAAGGCGCAGCGGTCGG
GCTGAACGGGGGGTTCGTGCACACAGCCCAGCTTGGAGCGAACGACCTACACCGAACTGAGATACCTACA
GCGTGAGCTATGAGAAAGCGCCACGCTTCCCGAAGGGAGAAAGGCGGACAGGTATCCGGTAAGCGGCAGG
GTCGGAACAGGAGAGCGCACGAGGGAGCTTCCAGGGGGAAACGCCTGGTATCTTTATAGTCCTGTCGGGT
TTCGCCACCTCTGACTTGAGCGTCGATTTTTGTGATGCTCGTCAGGGGGGCGGAGCCTATGGAAAAACGC
CAGCAACGCGGCCTTTTTACGGTTCCTGGCCTTTTGCTGGCCTTTTGCTCACATGTTCTTTCCTGCGTTA
TCCCCTGATTCTGTGGATAACCGTATTACCGCCTTTGAGTGAGCTGATACCGCTCGCCGCAGCCGAACGA
CCGAGCGCAGCGAGTCAGTGAGCGAGGAAGCGGAAGAGCGCCTGATGCGGTATTTTCTCCTTACGCATCT
GTGCGGTATTTCACACCGCATATGGTGCACTCTCAGTACAATCTGCTCTGATGCCGCATAGTTAAGCCAG
TATACACTCCGCTATCGCTACGTGACTGGGTCATGGCTGCGCCCCGACACCCGCCAACACCCGCTGACGC
GCCCTGACGGGCTTGTCTGCTCCCGGCATCCGCTTACAGACAAGCTGTGACCGTCTCCGGGAGCTGCATG
TGTCAGAGGTTTTCACCGTCATCACCGAAACGCGCGAGGCAGCAGATCAATTCGCGCGCGAAGGCGAAGC
GGCATGCATAATGTGCCTGTCAAATGGACGAAGCAGGGATTCTGCAAACCCTATGCTACTCCGTCAAGCC
GTCAATTGTCTGATTCGTTACCAATTATGACAACTTGACGGCTACATCATTCACTTTTTCTTCACAACCG
GCACGGAACTCGCTCGGGCTGGCCCCGGTGCATTTTTTAAATACCCGCGAGAAATAGAGTTGATCGTCAA
AACCAACATTGCGACCGACGGTGGCGATAGGCATCCGGGTGGTGCTCAAAAGCAGCTTCGCCTGGCTGAT
ACGTTGGTCCTCGCGCCAGCTTAAGACGCTAATCCCTAACTGCTGGCGGAAAAGATGTGACAGACGCGAC
GGCGACAAGCAAACATGCTGTGCGACGCTGGCGATTCTTCTCTCATCCGCCAAAACAGCCAAGCTGGAGA
CCGTTTGACATTACCCTGTTATCCCTAGATACATTACCCTGTTATCCCAGATGACATACCCTGTTATCCC
TAGATGACATTACCCTGTTATCCCAGATGACATTACCCTGTTATCCCTAGATACATTACCCYGTTATCCC
AGATGACATACCCTGTTATCCCTAGATGACATTACCCTGTTATCCCAGATGACATTACCCTGTTATCCCT
AGATACATTACCCTGTTATCCCAGATGACATACCCTGTTATCCCTAGATGACATTACCCTGTTATCCCAG
ATAAACTCAATGATGATGATGATGATGGTCGAGACTCAGCGGCCGCGGTGCCAGGGCGTGCCCTTGGGCT
CCCCGGGCGCGACTAGTGCCTCACGAAATCGATTCGCTCTTCTAATCTCCTCTCTTCTCCTCTCTCCAGC
TGGTGGCTCTGGAAGTTCAGGTGGAGGCTCGGGTGGCGGCAGTTCGGTGAGCAAGGGCGAGGAGCTGTTC
ACCGGGGTGGTGCCCATCCTGGTCGAGCTGGACGGCGACGTAAACGGCCACAAGTTCAGCGTCCGCGGCG
AGGGCGAGGGCGATGCCACCAACGGCAAGCTGACCCTGAAGTTCATCTGCACCACCGGCAAGCTGCCCGT
GCCCTGGCCCACCCTCGTGACCACCTTCGGCTACGGCGTGGCCTGCTTCAGCCGCTACCCCGACCACATG
AAGCAGCACGACTTCTTCAAGTCCGCCATGCCCGAAGGCTACGTCCAGGAGCGCACCATCTCTTTCAAGG
ACGACGGTACCTACAAGACCCGC
